Addgene plasmid #76780: MAP4K2 gRNA (BRDN0001146560)
Purpose: 3rd generation lentiviral gRNA plasmid targeting human MAP4K2
Depositing lab: John Doench & David Root. Depositing organization: Broad Institute. Publication: Optimized sgRNA design to maximize activity and minimize off-target effects of CRISPR-Cas9. Doench JG, Fusi N, Sullender M, Hegde M, Vaimberg EW, Donovan KF, Smith I, Tothova Z, Wilen C, Orchard R, Virgin HW, Listgarten J, Root DE. Nat Biotechnol. 2016 Jan 18. doi: 10.1038/nbt.3437. PubMed 26780180.
Backbone
  Vector backbone: lentiGuide-Puro
  Backbone manufacturer: Zhang Lab (Addgene plasmid # 52963)
  Vector type: Mammalian Expression, Lentiviral, CRISPR
  Selectable markers: Puromycin
Growth in bacteria
  Bacterial resistance: Ampicillin, 100 μg/mL
  Growth temperature: 37°C
  Growth strain: DH5alpha
  Copy number: High Copy
Gene/Insert
  Gene/Insert name: MAP4K2 (alt name: MAP4K2)
  gRNA/shRNA sequence: GGTTCCCATGGTATCGTCTG
  Species: H. sapiens (human)
  Entrez Gene: MAP4K2 (a.k.a. BL44, GCK, RAB8IP)
  Promoter: hU6
  Cloning method: Unknown
  Sequencing primers: 5′ U6-F; 3′ pS2-R
Terms and licenses: Academic/Nonprofit Terms; Industry Terms: Not Available to Industry
Depositor comments: The gRNA was designed to target a Genbank reference sequence which has since been removed from the database. Note that this plasmid does NOT contain Cas9. It should be used in conjunction with lentiCas9-Blast (Addgene #52962) or otherwise with cell lines already expressing Cas9. Browse the full kinome gRNA library at http://www.addgene.org/pooled-library/broadgpp-human-kinome/ or visit http://www.broadinstitute.org/rnai/public/ for detailed protocols and information.
How to cite: MAP4K2 gRNA (BRDN0001146560) was a gift from John Doench & David Root (Addgene plasmid # 76780 ; http://n2t.net/addgene:76780 ; RRID:Addgene_76780)
