[The description below was written by a language model from this plasmid's Addgene catalogue record and pLannotate feature annotations shown in this document.]
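Description:
MAP4K2 gRNA (BRDN0001146560) is a third-generation lentiviral guide RNA plasmid built on the lentiGuide-Puro backbone and designed to direct Streptococcus pyogenes Cas9 to the human MAP4K2 gene (also known as GCK, BL44 or RAB8IP). In bacteria it is maintained at high copy from a ColE1/pUC-type origin and selected with ampicillin through the β-lactamase gene. An f1 origin and remnants of a lac/T7/T3 cloning region are also annotated in the backbone. The assembled sequence is about 8.3 kb.

The lentiviral transfer cassette begins with an RSV promoter fused to a truncated HIV-1 5' LTR, which drives Tat-independent production of the genomic RNA. This is followed by the Ψ packaging signal with a partial gag sequence, the Rev response element for nuclear export, and a cPPT/CTS. It ends in a self-inactivating ΔU3 3' LTR. Within this frame, a human U6 RNA polymerase III promoter transcribes the MAP4K2-specific spacer joined to the Cas9 gRNA scaffold. A separate EF-1α core promoter with its intron A expresses puromycin N-acetyltransferase, and a downstream WPRE enhances transcript expression, allowing puromycin selection of transduced mammalian cells.

The plasmid carries no Cas9, so it is meant to be used together with a separate Cas9 lentiviral vector or in cells that already express Cas9, typically for knockout of MAP4K2. It belongs to a human kinome gRNA collection created with optimized sgRNA design rules. The depositor notes that the guide was designed against a GenBank reference sequence that has since been withdrawn, so users may want to confirm targeting against current annotations.
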