Features (pLannotate 1.2.2; 29 found; start..end, strand, type, name):
     14..80      +  CDS            small t antigen (fragment): SV40 (simian virus 40) small t antigen
    106..317     +  promoter       EF-1α core promoter: core promoter for human elongation factor EF-1α
    318..1256    +  intron         EF-1α intron A: intron upstream of the start codon of human EF-1α
   1278..1877    +  CDS            PuroR (fragment): puromycin N-acetyltransferase; pac from Streptomyces; confers resistance to puromycin
   1893..2481    +  misc_feature   WPRE: woodchuck hepatitis virus posttranscriptional regulatory element
   2532..2551    +  misc_feature   cPPT/CTS (fragment): central polypurine tract and central termination sequence of HIV-1
   2553..2786    +  LTR            3' LTR (ΔU3): self-inactivating 3' long terminal repeat (LTR) from HIV-1
   2864..2985    +  polyA_signal   SV40 poly(A) signal: SV40 polyadenylation signal
   3025..3160    +  rep_origin     SV40 ori: SV40 origin of replication
   3181..3199    -  promoter       T7 promoter: promoter for bacteriophage T7 RNA polymerase
   3207..3362    +  CDS            lacZα (fragment): LacZα fragment of β-galactosidase; lacZ fragment
   3367..3795    +  rep_origin     f1 ori (sequence partly withheld): f1 bacteriophage origin of replication; arrow indicates direction of (+) strand synthesis
   3848..3952    +  promoter       AmpR promoter: bla
   3953..4813    +  CDS            AmpR: β-lactamase; bla; confers resistance to ampicillin, carbenicillin, and related antibiotics
   4984..5572    +  rep_origin     ori: high-copy-number ColE1/pMB1/pBR322/pUC origin of replication
   5755..5847    +  CDS            lacI (fragment): lac repressor; lacI; The lac repressor binds to the lac operator to inhibit transcription in E. coli. This inhibition can be relieved by adding lactose or isopropyl-β-D-thiogalactopyranoside (IPTG).
   5860..5881    +  protein_bind   CAP binding site: CAP binding activates transcription in the presence of cAMP. E. coli catabolite activator protein
   5896..5926    +  promoter       lac promoter: promoter for the E. coli lac operon
   5934..5950    +  protein_bind   lac operator: The lac repressor binds to the lac operator to inhibit transcription in E. coli. This inhibition can be relieved by adding lactose or isopropyl-β-D-thiogalactopyranoside (IPTG). lac repressor encoded by lacI
   5995..6013    +  promoter       T3 promoter: promoter for bacteriophage T3 RNA polymerase
   6041..6267    +  promoter       RSV promoter: Rous sarcoma virus enhancer/promoter
   6268..6448    +  LTR            5' LTR (truncated): truncated 5' long terminal repeat (LTR) from HIV-1
   6495..6620    +  misc_feature   HIV-1 Ψ: packaging signal of human immunodeficiency virus type 1
   6604..6967    +  CDS            HIV-1 gag (fragment): gag protein from human immunodeficiency virus 1; gag
   7113..7346    +  misc_feature   RRE: The Rev response element (RRE) of HIV-1 allows for Rev-dependent mRNA export from the nucleus to the cytoplasm.
   7723..7749    +  CDS            Rev (fragment): human immunodeficiency virus 1 (HIV-1) Rev protein; rev; enhances nuclear export of unspliced and incompletely spliced viral mRNAs
   7753..7993    +  promoter       U6 promoter: RNA polymerase III promoter for human U6 snRNA
   8023..8098    +  misc_RNA       gRNA scaffold: guide RNA scaffold for the Streptococcus pyogenes CRISPR/Cas9 system
   8154..8271    +  misc_feature   cPPT/CTS: central polypurine tract and central termination sequence of HIV-1
>Addgene plasmid #76780 | MAP4K2 gRNA (BRDN0001146560) | addgene full sequence | sequence record 186492 | Addgene Assembled Sequence
CCCGGGTGCAAAGATGGATAAAGTTTTAAACAGAGAGGAATCTTTGCAGCTAATGGACCTTCTAGGTCTT
GAAAGGAGTGGGAATTGGCTCCGGTGCCCGTCAGTGGGCAGAGCGCACATCGCCCACAGTCCCCGAGAAG
TTGGGGGGAGGGGTCGGCAATTGATCCGGTGCCTAGAGAAGGTGGCGCGGGGTAAACTGGGAAAGTGATG
TCGTGTACTGGCTCCGCCTTTTTCCCGAGGGTGGGGGAGAACCGTATATAAGTGCAGTAGTCGCCGTGAA
CGTTCTTTTTCGCAACGGGTTTGCCGCCAGAACACAGGTAAGTGCCGTGTGTGGTTCCCGCGGGCCTGGC
CTCTTTACGGGTTATGGCCCTTGCGTGCCTTGAATTACTTCCACCTGGCTGCAGTACGTGATTCTTGATC
CCGAGCTTCGGGTTGGAAGTGGGTGGGAGAGTTCGAGGCCTTGCGCTTAAGGAGCCCCTTCGCCTCGTGC
TTGAGTTGAGGCCTGGCCTGGGCGCTGGGGCCGCCGCGTGCGAATCTGGTGGCACCTTCGCGCCTGTCTC
GCTGCTTTCGATAAGTCTCTAGCCATTTAAAATTTTTGATGACCTGCTGCGACGCTTTTTTTCTGGCAAG
ATAGTCTTGTAAATGCGGGCCAAGATCTGCACACTGGTATTTCGGTTTTTGGGGCCGCGGGCGGCGACGG
GGCCCGTGCGTCCCAGCGCACATGTTCGGCGAGGCGGGGCCTGCGAGCGCGGCCACCGAGAATCGGACGG
GGGTAGTCTCAAGCTGGCCGGCCTGCTCTGGTGCCTGGCCTCGCGCCGCCGTGTATCGCCCCGCCCTGGG
CGGCAAGGCTGGCCCGGTCGGCACCAGTTGCGTGAGCGGAAAGATGGCCGCTTCCCGGCCCTGCTGCAGG
GAGCTCAAAATGGAGGACGCGGCGCTCGGGAGAGCGGGCGGGTGAGTCACCCACACAAAGGAAAAGGGCC
TTTCCGTCCTCAGCCGTCGCTTCATGTGACTCCACGGAGTACCGGGCGCCGTCCAGGCACCTCGATTAGT
TCTCGAGCTTTTGGAGTACGTCGTCTTTAGGTTGGGGGGAGGGGTTTTATGCGATGGAGTTTCCCCACAC
TGAGTGGGTGGAGACTGAAGTTAGGCCAGCTTGGCACTTGATGTAATTCTCCTTGGAATTTGCCCTTTTT
GAGTTTGGATCTTGGTTCATTCTCAAGCCTCAGACAGTGGTTCAAAGTTTTTTTCTTCCATTTCAGGTGT
CGTGACGTACGGCCACCATGACCGAGTACAAGCCCACGGTGCGCCTCGCCACCCGCGACGACGTCCCCAG
GGCCGTACGCACCCTCGCCGCCGCGTTCGCCGACTACCCCGCCACGCGCCACACCGTCGATCCGGACCGC
CACATCGAGCGGGTCACCGAGCTGCAAGAACTCTTCCTCACGCGCGTCGGGCTCGACATCGGCAAGGTGT
GGGTCGCGGACGACGGCGCCGCCGTGGCGGTCTGGACCACGCCGGAGAGCGTCGAAGCGGGGGCGGTGTT
CGCCGAGATCGGCCCGCGCATGGCCGAGTTGAGCGGTTCCCGGCTGGCCGCGCAGCAACAGATGGAAGGC
CTCCTGGCGCCGCACCGGCCCAAGGAGCCCGCGTGGTTCCTGGCCACCGTCGGAGTCTCGCCCGACCACC
AGGGCAAGGGTCTGGGCAGCGCCGTCGTGCTCCCCGGAGTGGAGGCGGCCGAGCGCGCCGGGGTGCCCGC
CTTCCTGGAGACCTCCGCGCCCCGCAACCTCCCCTTCTACGAGCGGCTCGGCTTCACCGTCACCGCCGAC
GTCGAGGTGCCCGAAGGACCGCGCACCTGGTGCATGACCCGCAAGCCCGGTGCCTGAACGCGTTAAGTCG
ACAATCAACCTCTGGATTACAAAATTTGTGAAAGATTGACTGGTATTCTTAACTATGTTGCTCCTTTTAC
GCTATGTGGATACGCTGCTTTAATGCCTTTGTATCATGCTATTGCTTCCCGTATGGCTTTCATTTTCTCC
TCCTTGTATAAATCCTGGTTGCTGTCTCTTTATGAGGAGTTGTGGCCCGTTGTCAGGCAACGTGGCGTGG
TGTGCACTGTGTTTGCTGACGCAACCCCCACTGGTTGGGGCATTGCCACCACCTGTCAGCTCCTTTCCGG
GACTTTCGCTTTCCCCCTCCCTATTGCCACGGCGGAACTCATCGCCGCCTGCCTTGCCCGCTGCTGGACA
GGGGCTCGGCTGTTGGGCACTGACAATTCCGTGGTGTTGTCGGGGAAATCATCGTCCTTTCCTTGGCTGC
TCGCCTGTGTTGCCACCTGGATTCTGCGCGGGACGTCCTTCTGCTACGTCCCTTCGGCCCTCAATCCAGC
GGACCTTCCTTCCCGCGGCCTGCTGCCGGCTCTGCGGCCTCTTCCGCGTCTTCGCCTTCGCCCTCAGACG
AGTCGGATCTCCCTTTGGGCCGCCTCCCCGCGTCGACTTTAAGACCAATGACTTACAAGGCAGCTGTAGA
TCTTAGCCACTTTTTAAAAGAAAAGGGGGGACTGGAAGGGCTAATTCACTCCCAACGAAGACAAGATCTG
CTTTTTGCTTGTACTGGGTCTCTCTGGTTAGACCAGATCTGAGCCTGGGAGCTCTCTGGCTAACTAGGGA
ACCCACTGCTTAAGCCTCAATAAAGCTTGCCTTGAGTGCTTCAAGTAGTGTGTGCCCGTCTGTTGTGTGA
CTCTGGTAACTAGAGATCCCTCAGACCCTTTTAGTCAGTGTGGAAAATCTCTAGCAGTACGTATAGTAGT
TCATGTCATCTTATTATTCAGTATTTATAACTTGCAAAGAAATGAATATCAGAGAGTGAGAGGAACTTGT
TTATTGCAGCTTATAATGGTTACAAATAAAGCAATAGCATCACAAATTTCACAAATAAAGCATTTTTTTC
ACTGCATTCTAGTTGTGGTTTGTCCAAACTCATCAATGTATCTTATCATGTCTGGCTCTAGCTATCCCGC
CCCTAACTCCGCCCATCCCGCCCCTAACTCCGCCCAGTTCCGCCCATTCTCCGCCCCATGGCTGACTAAT
TTTTTTTATTTATGCAGAGGCCGAGGCCGCCTCGGCCTCTGAGCTATTCCAGAAGTAGTGAGGAGGCTTT
TTTGGAGGCCTAGGGACGTACCCAATTCGCCCTATAGTGAGTCGTATTACGCGCGCTCACTGGCCGTCGT
TTTACAACGTCGTGACTGGGAAAACCCTGGCGTTACCCAACTTAATCGCCTTGCAGCACATCCCCCTTTC
GCCAGCTGGCGTAATAGCGAAGAGGCCCGCACCGATCGCCCTTCCCAACAGTTGCGCAGCCTGAATGGCG
AATGGG
[124 nt withheld, positions 3367-3490]
C
[91 nt withheld, positions 3492-3582]
A
[49 nt withheld, positions 3584-3632]
CCTTTGACGTTGGAGTCCACGTTCTTT
[37 nt withheld, positions 3660-3696]
ACCCTATCTCGGTCTATTCTTTTGATTTATAAGGGATTTTGCCGATTTCGGCCTATTGGTTAAAAAATGA
GCTGATTTAACAAAAATTTAACGCGAATTTTAACAAAATATTAACGCTTACAATTTAGGTGGCACTTTTC
GGGGAAATGTGCGCGGAACCCCTATTTGTTTATTTTTCTAAATACATTCAAATATGTATCCGCTCATGAG
ACAATAACCCTGATAAATGCTTCAATAATATTGAAAAAGGAAGAGTATGAGTATTCAACATTTCCGTGTC
GCCCTTATTCCCTTTTTTGCGGCATTTTGCCTTCCTGTTTTTGCTCACCCAGAAACGCTGGTGAAAGTAA
AAGATGCTGAAGATCAGTTGGGTGCACGAGTGGGTTACATCGAACTGGATCTCAACAGCGGTAAGATCCT
TGAGAGTTTTCGCCCCGAAGAACGTTTTCCAATGATGAGCACTTTTAAAGTTCTGCTATGTGGCGCGGTA
TTATCCCGTATTGACGCCGGGCAAGAGCAACTCGGTCGCCGCATACACTATTCTCAGAATGACTTGGTTG
AGTACTCACCAGTCACAGAAAAGCATCTTACGGATGGCATGACAGTAAGAGAATTATGCAGTGCTGCCAT
AACCATGAGTGATAACACTGCGGCCAACTTACTTCTGACAACGATCGGAGGACCGAAGGAGCTAACCGCT
TTTTTGCACAACATGGGGGATCATGTAACTCGCCTTGATCGTTGGGAACCGGAGCTGAATGAAGCCATAC
CAAACGACGAGCGTGACACCACGATGCCTGTAGCAATGGCAACAACGTTGCGCAAACTATTAACTGGCGA
ACTACTTACTCTAGCTTCCCGGCAACAATTAATAGACTGGATGGAGGCGGATAAAGTTGCAGGACCACTT
CTGCGCTCGGCCCTTCCGGCTGGCTGGTTTATTGCTGATAAATCTGGAGCCGGTGAGCGTGGGTCTCGCG
GTATCATTGCAGCACTGGGGCCAGATGGTAAGCCCTCCCGTATCGTAGTTATCTACACGACGGGGAGTCA
GGCAACTATGGATGAACGAAATAGACAGATCGCTGAGATAGGTGCCTCACTGATTAAGCATTGGTAACTG
TCAGACCAAGTTTACTCATATATACTTTAGATTGATTTAAAACTTCATTTTTAATTTAAAAGGATCTAGG
TGAAGATCCTTTTTGATAATCTCATGACCAAAATCCCTTAACGTGAGTTTTCGTTCCACTGAGCGTCAGA
CCCCGTAGAAAAGATCAAAGGATCTTCTTGAGATCCTTTTTTTCTGCGCGTAATCTGCTGCTTGCAAACA
AAAAAACCACCGCTACCAGCGGTGGTTTGTTTGCCGGATCAAGAGCTACCAACTCTTTTTCCGAAGGTAA
CTGGCTTCAGCAGAGCGCAGATACCAAATACTGTTCTTCTAGTGTAGCCGTAGTTAGGCCACCACTTCAA
GAACTCTGTAGCACCGCCTACATACCTCGCTCTGCTAATCCTGTTACCAGTGGCTGCTGCCAGTGGCGAT
AAGTCGTGTCTTACCGGGTTGGACTCAAGACGATAGTTACCGGATAAGGCGCAGCGGTCGGGCTGAACGG
GGGGTTCGTGCACACAGCCCAGCTTGGAGCGAACGACCTACACCGAACTGAGATACCTACAGCGTGAGCT
ATGAGAAAGCGCCACGCTTCCCGAAGGGAGAAAGGCGGACAGGTATCCGGTAAGCGGCAGGGTCGGAACA
GGAGAGCGCACGAGGGAGCTTCCAGGGGGAAACGCCTGGTATCTTTATAGTCCTGTCGGGTTTCGCCACC
TCTGACTTGAGCGTCGATTTTTGTGATGCTCGTCAGGGGGGCGGAGCCTATGGAAAAACGCCAGCAACGC
GGCCTTTTTACGGTTCCTGGCCTTTTGCTGGCCTTTTGCTCACATGTTCTTTCCTGCGTTATCCCCTGAT
TCTGTGGATAACCGTATTACCGCCTTTGAGTGAGCTGATACCGCTCGCCGCAGCCGAACGACCGAGCGCA
GCGAGTCAGTGAGCGAGGAAGCGGAAGAGCGCCCAATACGCAAACCGCCTCTCCCCGCGCGTTGGCCGAT
TCATTAATGCAGCTGGCACGACAGGTTTCCCGACTGGAAAGCGGGCAGTGAGCGCAACGCAATTAATGTG
AGTTAGCTCACTCATTAGGCACCCCAGGCTTTACACTTTATGCTTCCGGCTCGTATGTTGTGTGGAATTG
TGAGCGGATAACAATTTCACACAGGAAACAGCTATGACCATGATTACGCCAAGCGCGCAATTAACCCTCA
CTAAAGGGAACAAAAGCTGGAGCTGCAAGCTTAATGTAGTCTTATGCAATACTCTTGTAGTCTTGCAACA
TGGTAACGATGAGTTAGCAACATGCCTTACAAGGAGAGAAAAAGCACCGTGCATGCCGATTGGTGGAAGT
AAGGTGGTACGATCGTGCCTTATTAGGAAGGCAACAGACGGGTCTGACATGGATTGGACGAACCACTGAA
TTGCCGCATTGCAGAGATATTGTATTTAAGTGCCTAGCTCGATACATAAACGGGTCTCTCTGGTTAGACC
AGATCTGAGCCTGGGAGCTCTCTGGCTAACTAGGGAACCCACTGCTTAAGCCTCAATAAAGCTTGCCTTG
AGTGCTTCAAGTAGTGTGTGCCCGTCTGTTGTGTGACTCTGGTAACTAGAGATCCCTCAGACCCTTTTAG
TCAGTGTGGAAAATCTCTAGCAGTGGCGCCCGAACAGGGACTTGAAAGCGAAAGGGAAACCAGAGGAGCT
CTCTCGACGCAGGACTCGGCTTGCTGAAGCGCGCACGGCAAGAGGCGAGGGGCGGCGACTGGTGAGTACG
CCAAAAATTTTGACTAGCGGAGGCTAGAAGGAGAGAGATGGGTGCGAGAGCGTCAGTATTAAGCGGGGGA
GAATTAGATCGCGATGGGAAAAAATTCGGTTAAGGCCAGGGGGAAAGAAAAAATATAAATTAAAACATAT
AGTATGGGCAAGCAGGGAGCTAGAACGATTCGCAGTTAATCCTGGCCTGTTAGAAACATCAGAAGGCTGT
AGACAAATACTGGGACAGCTACAACCATCCCTTCAGACAGGATCAGAAGAACTTAGATCATTATATAATA
CAGTAGCAACCCTCTATTGTGTGCATCAAAGGATAGAGATAAAAGACACCAAGGAAGCTTTAGACAAGAT
AGAGGAAGAGCAAAACAAAAGTAAGACCACCGCACAGCAAGCGGCCGCTGATCTTCAGACCTGGAGGAGG
AGATATGAGGGACAATTGGAGAAGTGAATTATATAAATATAAAGTAGTAAAAATTGAACCATTAGGAGTA
GCACCCACCAAGGCAAAGAGAAGAGTGGTGCAGAGAGAAAAAAGAGCAGTGGGAATAGGAGCTTTGTTCC
TTGGGTTCTTGGGAGCAGCAGGAAGCACTATGGGCGCAGCGTCAATGACGCTGACGGTACAGGCCAGACA
ATTATTGTCTGGTATAGTGCAGCAGCAGAACAATTTGCTGAGGGCTATTGAGGCGCAACAGCATCTGTTG
CAACTCACAGTCTGGGGCATCAAGCAGCTCCAGGCAAGAATCCTGGCTGTGGAAAGATACCTAAAGGATC
AACAGCTCCTGGGGATTTGGGGTTGCTCTGGAAAACTCATTTGCACCACTGCTGTGCCTTGGAATGCTAG
TTGGAGTAATAAATCTCTGGAACAGATTTGGAATCACACGACCTGGATGGAGTGGGACAGAGAAATTAAC
AATTACACAAGCTTAATACACTCCTTAATTGAAGAATCGCAAAACCAGCAAGAAAAGAATGAACAAGAAT
TATTGGAATTAGATAAATGGGCAAGTTTGTGGAATTGGTTTAACATAACAAATTGGCTGTGGTATATAAA
ATTATTCATAATGATAGTAGGAGGCTTGGTAGGTTTAAGAATAGTTTTTGCTGTACTTTCTATAGTGAAT
AGAGTTAGGCAGGGATATTCACCATTATCGTTTCAGACCCACCTCCCAACCCCGAGGGGACCCAGAGAGG
GCCTATTTCCCATGATTCCTTCATATTTGCATATACGATACAAGGCTGTTAGAGAGATAATTAGAATTAA
TTTGACTGTAAACACAAAGATATTAGTACAAAATACGTGACGTAGAAAGTAATAATTTCTTGGGTAGTTT
GCAGTTTTAAAATTATGTTTTAAAATGGACTATCATATGCTTACCGTAACTTGAAAGTATTTCGATTTCT
TGGCTTTATATATCTTGTGGAAAGGACGAAACACCGGGTTCCCATGGTATCGTCTGGTTTTAGAGCTAGA
AATAGCAAGTTAAAATAAGGCTAGTCCGTTATCAACTTGAAAAAGTGGCACCGAGTCGGTGCTTTTTTAA
GCTTGGCGTAACTAGATCTTGAGACAAATGGCAGTATTCATCCACAATTTTAAAAGAAAAGGGGGGATTG
GGGGGTACAGTGCAGGGGAAAGAATAGTAGACATAATAGCAACAGACATACAAACTAAAGAATTACAAAA
ACAAATTACAAAAATTCAAAATTTTCGGGTTTATTACAGGGACAGCAGAGATCCACTTTGGCGCCGGCTC
GAGGGGG
