>Addgene plasmid #76780 | MAP4K2 gRNA (BRDN0001146560) | depositor partial sequence | sequence record 144240 | Target Sequence
GGTTCCCATGGTATCGTCTG
