>Addgene plasmid #76780 | MAP4K2 gRNA (BRDN0001146560) | addgene partial sequence | sequence record 186491 | hU6-F
AGAAAGTAATAATTTCTTGGGTAGTTTGCAGTTTTAAAATTATGTTTTAAAATGGACTATCATATGCTTA
CCGTAACTTGAAAGTATTTCGATTTCTTGGCTTTATATATCTTGTGGAAAGGACGAAACACCGGGTTCCC
ATGGTATCGTCTGGTTTTAGAGCTAGAAATAGCAAGTTAAAATAAGGCTAGTCCGTTATCAACTTGAAAA
AGTGGCACCGAGTCGGTGCTTTTTTAAGCTTGGCGTAACTAGATCTTGAGACAAATGGCAGTATTCATCC
ACAATTTTAAAAGAAAAGGGGGGATTGGGGGGTACAGTGCAGGGGAAAGAATAGTAGACATAATAGCAAC
AGACATACAAACTAAAGAATTACAAAAACAAATTACAAAAATTCAAAATTTTCGGGTTTATTACAGGGAC
AGCAGAGATCCACTTTGGCGCCGGCTCGAGGGGGCCCGGGTGCAAAGATGGATAAAGTTTTAAACAGAGA
GGAATCTTTGCAGCTAATGGACCTTCTAGGTCTTGAAAGGAGTGGGAATTGGCTCCGGTGCCCGTCAGTG
GGCAGAGCGC
